Addgene plasmid #195890: L0-T1 Target PhiC31
Purpose: Level 0 PhiC31 target: attP_PhiC31-pUBQ10-attB_PhiC31 with golden gate linker in pBLUNT plasmid.
Depositing lab: Jennifer Nemhauser. Depositing organization: University of Washington. Publication: An integrase toolbox to record gene-expression during plant development. Guiziou S, Maranas CJ, Chu JC, Nemhauser JL. Nat Commun. 2023 Apr 3;14(1):1844. doi: 10.1038/s41467-023-37607-5. PubMed 37012288.
Backbone
  Vector backbone: pCR-BluntII-TOPO
  Backbone manufacturer: Thermo Fisher Scientific
  Backbone size w/o insert (bp): 3512
  Vector type: Synthetic Biology
Growth in bacteria
  Bacterial resistance: Kanamycin, 50 μg/mL
  Growth temperature: 37°C
  Growth strain: DH5alpha
  Copy number: High Copy
Gene/Insert
  Gene/Insert name: PhiC31 Target
  Species: Synthetic
  Insert size (bp): 2252
  Cloning method: TOPO Cloning
Terms and licenses: Academic/Nonprofit Terms; Industry Terms: Not Available to Industry
How to cite: L0-T1 Target PhiC31 was a gift from Jennifer Nemhauser (Addgene plasmid # 195890 ; http://n2t.net/addgene:195890 ; RRID:Addgene_195890)
