[The description below was written by a language model from this plasmid's Addgene catalogue record and pLannotate feature annotations shown in this document.]
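Description:
L0-T1 Target PhiC31 is a Level 0 synthetic-biology part plasmid built in the commercial pCR-BluntII-TOPO backbone by TOPO cloning. It is a bacterial cloning and storage vector rather than an expression or delivery vector. It replicates in E. coli from a high-copy ColE1/pUC-type origin and is selected with kanamycin through the Tn5-derived NeoR/KanR gene. The feature table also finds a BleoR (Sh ble) coding sequence, along with the usual remnants of the TOPO backbone. These include the lac promoter/operator region, a T7 promoter, and lacZα and ccdB fragments, reflecting the lacZα-ccdB selection cassette that the insert interrupts.

The roughly 2.25 kb synthetic insert is a target for the serine integrase PhiC31. It consists of a PhiC31 attP site, the UBQ10 promoter (pUBQ10) and a PhiC31 attB site, flanked by Golden Gate linkers for assembly into higher-level constructs. The annotation detects the attP fragment on the forward strand and the minimal attB on the reverse strand, about 2 kb apart. The promoter between them is not annotated and is known only from the catalogue description. Opposite orientation of the two attachment sites is the arrangement in which integrase-mediated recombination inverts the intervening DNA. PhiC31 activity would therefore be expected to flip the promoter, irreversibly in the absence of a directionality factor, and so change what it drives in the final assembly. The record does not state the downstream genes or reporters, which would be added at later assembly levels. The associated work describes an integrase toolbox for recording gene expression during plant development, so this part serves as the switchable memory element of such recorder circuits.
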