Features (pLannotate 1.2.2; 15 found; start..end, strand, type, name):
    116..704     +  rep_origin     ori: high-copy-number ColE1/pMB1/pBR322/pUC origin of replication
    887..979     +  CDS            lacI (fragment): lac repressor; lacI; The lac repressor binds to the lac operator to inhibit transcription in E. coli. This inhibition can be relieved by adding lactose or isopropyl-β-D-thiogalactopyranoside (IPTG).
    992..1013    +  protein_bind   CAP binding site: CAP binding activates transcription in the presence of cAMP. E. coli catabolite activator protein
   1028..1058    +  promoter       lac promoter: promoter for the E. coli lac operon
   1066..1082    +  protein_bind   lac operator: The lac repressor binds to the lac operator to inhibit transcription in E. coli. This inhibition can be relieved by adding lactose or isopropyl-β-D-thiogalactopyranoside (IPTG). lac repressor encoded by lacI
   1238..1290    +  protein_bind   phage φC31 attP (fragment): attachment site of phage φC31 phage φC31 integrase
   3327..3360    -  protein_bind   attB: minimal attB site for the φC31 integrase (Groth et al., 2000) phage φC31 integrase
   3451..3469    -  promoter       T7 promoter: promoter for bacteriophage T7 RNA polymerase
   3472..3619    +  CDS            lacZα (fragment): LacZα fragment of β-galactosidase; lacZ fragment
   3629..3932    +  CDS            ccdB (fragment): CcdB, a bacterial toxin that poisons DNA gyrase; ccdB; Plasmids containing the ccdB gene cannot be propagated in standard E. coli strains.
   3980..4249    +  CDS            tnpA (fragment): TN5P_ECOLX - Also known as tnp. Experimental evidence at protein level: Swiss-Prot protein existence level 1. Mediates transposition of transposon Tn5 by a 'cut and paste' mechanism. First, the monomeric transposase binds the 19 bp inverted DNA repeats flanking the transposon. Then, dimerization of the DNA- bound transposase creates a synaptic DNA complex. After nicking of the first DNA strand, excision of the transposon proceeds through a series of intermediates. The transposase then mediates the insertion of the transposon at a new site by strand transfer. The activity of the wild- type tran
   4281..5075    +  CDS            NeoR/KanR: aminoglycoside phosphotransferase from Tn5; aph(3')-II (or nptII); confers resistance to neomycin, kanamycin, and G418 (Geneticin®)
   5096..5146    -  misc_feature   bom (fragment): basis of mobility region from pBR322
   5173..5261    +  promoter       AmpR promoter (fragment): bla
   5281..5655    +  CDS            BleoR: antibiotic-binding protein; Sh ble from Streptoalloteichus hindustanus; confers resistance to bleomycin, phleomycin, and Zeocin™
>Addgene plasmid #195890 | L0-T1 Target PhiC31 | addgene full sequence | sequence record 395042 | Addgene NGS Result
AATTTAAAAGGATCTAGGTGAAGATCCTTTTTGATAATCTCATGACCAAAATCCCTTAACGTGAGTTTTC
GTTCCACTGAGCGTCAGACCCCGTAGAAAAGATCAAAGGATCTTCTTGAGATCCTTTTTTTCTGCGCGTA
ATCTGCTGCTTGCAAACAAAAAAACCACCGCTACCAGCGGTGGTTTGTTTGCCGGATCAAGAGCTACCAA
CTCTTTTTCCGAAGGTAACTGGCTTCAGCAGAGCGCAGATACCAAATACTGTTCTTCTAGTGTAGCCGTA
GTTAGGCCACCACTTCAAGAACTCTGTAGCACCGCCTACATACCTCGCTCTGCTAATCCTGTTACCAGTG
GCTGCTGCCAGTGGCGATAAGTCGTGTCTTACCGGGTTGGACTCAAGACGATAGTTACCGGATAAGGCGC
AGCGGTCGGGCTGAACGGGGGGTTCGTGCACACAGCCCAGCTTGGAGCGAACGACCTACACCGAACTGAG
ATACCTACAGCGTGAGCTATGAGAAAGCGCCACGCTTCCCGAAGGGAGAAAGGCGGACAGGTATCCGGTA
AGCGGCAGGGTCGGAACAGGAGAGCGCACGAGGGAGCTTCCAGGGGGAAACGCCTGGTATCTTTATAGTC
CTGTCGGGTTTCGCCACCTCTGACTTGAGCGTCGATTTTTGTGATGCTCGTCAGGGGGGCGGAGCCTATG
GAAAAACGCCAGCAACGCGGCCTTTTTACGGTTCCTGGCCTTTTGCTGGCCTTTTGCTCACATGTTCTTT
CCTGCGTTATCCCCTGATTCTGTGGATAACCGTATTACCGCCTTTGAGTGAGCTGATACCGCTCGCCGCA
GCCGAACGACCGAGCGCAGCGAGTCAGTGAGCGAGGAAGCGGAAGAGCGCCCAATACGCAAACCGCCTCT
CCCCGCGCGTTGGCCGATTCATTAATGCAGCTGGCACGACAGGTTTCCCGACTGGAAAGCGGGCAGTGAG
CGCAACGCAATTAATGTGAGTTAGCTCACTCATTAGGCACCCCAGGCTTTACACTTTATGCTTCCGGCTC
GTATGTTGTGTGGAATTGTGAGCGGATAACAATTTCACACAGGAAACAGCTATGACCATGATTACGCCAA
GCTATTTAGGTGACGCGTTAGAATACTCAAGCTATGCATCAAGCTTGGTACCGAGCTCGGATCCACTAGT
AACGGCCGCCAGTGTGCTGGAATTCAGGCACTCTGTGGTCTCACTATAGTAGTGCCCCAACTGGGGTAAC
CTTTGAGTTCTCTCAGTTGGGGGCGTAGGGCTCAACAACAAACTTTCCATTCACCCATTTATGGATACAC
AGTCTAGCTCAACAGAGCTTTTAACCCAAATTGGTACAATAGAATACAACTTTAGATCATAATTCTCAAA
AGAAAGAGATTCCTTAGCTATTCTATCTGCCACTCCATTTCCTTCTCGGCTTGTATGCACAAGCATAAAA
TCCTCAAACTTGCTAAGTAGATACTTTATGTCTTGGATAATTGGATTGAGACTTGACAAGCATAACTTTC
ATGTAACCAAAGACACAAGTTGCTGAGAATCCACCTCAAAAATGATCTTCCTATAATTGAATCGGGATAA
TGACAGCACAGCCCATCTAAGAGCCTCCACTTCTACTTCCAGCACGCTTCTTACTTTTACCACAGCTCTT
GCACCTAACCATAACACCTTCCCTGTATGATCGCGAAGCACCCACCCTAAGCCACATTTTAATCCTTCTG
TTGGCCATGCCCCATCAAAGTTGCACTTAACCCAAGATTGTGGTGGAGCTTCCCATGTTTCTCGTCTGTC
CCGACGGTGTTGTGGTTGGTGCTTTCCTTACATTCTGAGCCTCTTTCCTTCTAATCCACTCATCTGCATC
TTCTTGTGTCCTTACTAATACCTCATTGGTTCCAAATTCCCTCCCTTTAAGCACCAGCTCGTTTCTGTTC
TTCCACAGCCTCCCAAGTATCCAAGGGACTAAAGCCTCCACATTCTTCAGATCAGGATATTCTTGTTTAA
GATGTTGAACTCTATGGAGGTTTGTATGAACTGATGATCTAGGACCGGATAAGTTCCCTTCTTCATAGCG
AACTTATTCAAAGAATGTTTTGTGTATCATTCTTGTTACATTGTTATTAATGAAAAAATATTATTGGTCA
TTGGACTGAACACGAGTGTTAAATATGGACCAGGCCCCAAATAAGATCCATTGATATATGAATTAAATAA
CAAGAATAAATCGAGTCACCAAACCACTTGCCTTTTTTAACGAGACTTGTTCACCAACTTGATACAAAAG
TCATTATCCTATGCAAATCAATAATCATACAAAAATATCCAATAACACTAAAAAATTAAAAGAAATGGAT
AATTTCACAATATGTTATACGATAAAGAAGTTACTTTTCCAAGAAATTCACTGATTTTATAAGCCCACTT
GCATTAGATAAATGGCAAAAAAAAACAAAAAGGAAAAGAAATAAAGCACGAAGAATTCTAGAAAATACGA
AATACGCTTCAATGCAGTGGGACCCACGGTTCAATTATTGCCAATTTTCAGCTCCACCGTATATTTAAAA
AATAAAACGATAATGCTAAAAAAATATAAATCGTAACGATCGTTAAATCTCAACGGCTGGATCTTATGAC
GACCGTTAGAAATTGTGGTTGTCGACGAGTCAGTAATAAACGGCGTCAAAGTGGTTGCAGCCGGCACACA
CGAGTCGTGTTTATCAACTCAAAGCACAAATACTTTTCCTCAACCTAAAAATAAGGCAATTAGCCAAAAA
CAACTTTGCGTGTAAACAACGCTCAATACACGTGTCATTTTATTATTAGCTATTGCTTCACCGCCTTAGC
TTTCTCGTGACCTAGTCGTCCTCGTCTTTTCTTCTTCTTCTTCTATAAAACAATACCCAAAGAGCTCTTC
TTCTTCACAATTCAGATTTCAATTTCTCAAAATCTTAAAAACTTTCTCTCAATTCTCTCTACCGTGATCA
AGGTAAATTTCTGTGTTCCTTATTCTCTCAAAATCTTCGATTTTGTTTTCGTTCGATCCCAATTTCGTAT
ATGTTCTTTGGTTTAGATTCTGTTAATCTTAGATCGAAGACGATTTTCTGGGTTTGATCGTTAGATATCA
TCTTAATTCTCGATTAGGGTTTCATAGATATCATCCGATTTGTTCAAATAATTTGAGTTTTGTCGAATAA
TTACTCTTCGATTTGTGATTTCTATCTAGATCTGGTGTTAGTTTCTAGTTTGTGCGATCGAATTTGTCGA
TTAATCTGAGTTTTTCTGATTAACAGAGGTGGAGTACGCGCCCGGGGAGCCCAAGGGCACGCCCTGGCAC
CCGCACCGCGGACCTTGAGACCTCCTGAATTCTGCAGATATCCATCACACTGGCGGCCGCTCGAGCATGC
ATCTAGAGGGCCCAATTCGCCCTATAGTGAGTCGTATTACAATTCACTGGCCGTCGTTTTACAACGTCGT
GACTGGGAAAACCCTGGCGTTACCCAACTTAATCGCCTTGCAGCACATCCCCCTTTCGCCAGCTGGCGTA
ATAGCGAAGAGGCCCGCACCGATCGCCCTTCCCAACAGTTGCGCAGCCTATACGTACGGCAGTTTAAGGT
TTACACCTATAAAAGAGAGAGCCGTTATCGTCTGTTTGTGGATGTACAGAGTGATATTATTGACACGCCG
GGGCGACGGATGGTGATCCCCCTGGCCAGTGCACGTCTGCTGTCAGATAAAGTCTCCCGTGAACTTTACC
CGGTGGTGCATATCGGGGATGAAAGCTGGCGCATGATGACCACCGATATGGCCAGTGTGCCGGTCTCCGT
TATCGGGGAAGAAGTGGCTGATCTCAGCCACCGCGAAAATGACATCAAAAACGCCATTAACCTGATGTTC
TGGGGAATATAAATGTCAGGCATGAGATTATCAAAAAGGATCTTCACCTAGATCCTTTTCACGTAGAAAG
CCAGTCCGCAGAAACGGTGCTGACCCCGGATGAATGTCAGCTACTGGGCTATCTGGACAAGGGAAAACGC
AAGCGCAAAGAGAAAGCAGGTAGCTTGCAGTGGGCTTACATGGCGATAGCTAGACTGGGCGGTTTTATGG
ACAGCAAGCGAACCGGAATTGCCAGCTGGGGCGCCCTCTGGTAAGGTTGGGAAGCCCTGCAAAGTAAACT
GGATGGCTTTCTTGCCGCCAAGGATCTGATGGCGCAGGGGATCAAGCTCTGATCAAGAGACAGGATGAGG
ATCGTTTCGCATGATTGAACAAGATGGATTGCACGCAGGTTCTCCGGCCGCTTGGGTGGAGAGGCTATTC
GGCTATGACTGGGCACAACAGACAATCGGCTGCTCTGATGCCGCCGTGTTCCGGCTGTCAGCGCAGGGGC
GCCCGGTTCTTTTTGTCAAGACCGACCTGTCCGGTGCCCTGAATGAACTGCAAGACGAGGCAGCGCGGCT
ATCGTGGCTGGCCACGACGGGCGTTCCTTGCGCAGCTGTGCTCGACGTTGTCACTGAAGCGGGAAGGGAC
TGGCTGCTATTGGGCGAAGTGCCGGGGCAGGATCTCCTGTCATCTCACCTTGCTCCTGCCGAGAAAGTAT
CCATCATGGCTGATGCAATGCGGCGGCTGCATACGCTTGATCCGGCTACCTGCCCATTCGACCACCAAGC
GAAACATCGCATCGAGCGAGCACGTACTCGGATGGAAGCCGGTCTTGTCGATCAGGATGATCTGGACGAA
GAGCATCAGGGGCTCGCGCCAGCCGAACTGTTCGCCAGGCTCAAGGCGAGCATGCCCGACGGCGAGGATC
TCGTCGTGACCCATGGCGATGCCTGCTTGCCGAATATCATGGTGGAAAATGGCCGCTTTTCTGGATTCAT
CGACTGTGGCCGGCTGGGTGTGGCGGACCGCTATCAGGACATAGCGTTGGCTACCCGTGATATTGCTGAA
GAGCTTGGCGGCGAATGGGCTGACCGCTTCCTCGTGCTTTACGGTATCGCCGCTCCCGATTCGCAGCGCA
TCGCCTTCTATCGCCTTCTTGACGAGTTCTTCTGAATTATTAACGCTTACAATTTCCTGATGCGGTATTT
TCTCCTTACGCATCTGTGCGGTATTTCACACCGCATCAGGTGGCACTTTTCGGGGAAATGTGCGCGGAAC
CCCTATTTGTTTATTTTTCTAAATACATTCAAATATGTATCCGCTCATGAGACAATAACCCTGATAAATG
CTTCAATAATAGCACGTGAGGAGGGCCACCATGGCCAAGTTGACCAGTGCCGTTCCGGTGCTCACCGCGC
GCGACGTCGCCGGAGCGGTCGAGTTCTGGACCGACCGGCTCGGGTTCTCCCGGGACTTCGTGGAGGACGA
CTTCGCCGGTGTGGTCCGGGACGACGTGACCCTGTTCATCAGCGCGGTCCAGGACCAGGTGGTGCCGGAC
AACACCCTGGCCTGGGTGTGGGTGCGCGGCCTGGACGAGCTGTACGCCGAGTGGTCGGAGGTCGTGTCCA
CGAACTTCCGGGACGCCTCCGGGCCGGCCATGACCGAGATCGGCGAGCAGCCGTGGGGGCGGGAGTTCGC
CCTGCGCGACCCGGCCGGCAACTGCGTGCACTTCGTGGCCGAGGAGCAGGACTGACACGTGCTAAAACTT
CATTTTT
